>Addgene plasmid #139827 | pFUW-tetO-HOXA9 | addgene full sequence | sequence record 292068 | Addgene NGS Result
ACCATTATCGTTTCAGACCCACCTCCCAACCCCGAGGGGACCCGACAGGCCCGAAGGAATAGAAGAAGAA
GGTGGAGAGAGAGACAGAGACAGATCCATTCGATTAGTGAACGGATCGGCACTGCGTGCGCCAATTCTGC
AGACAAATGGCAGTATTCATCCACAATTTTAAAAGAAAAGGGGGGATTGGGGGGTACAGTGCAGGGGAAA
GAATAGTAGACATAATAGCAACAGACATACAAACTAAAGAATTACAAAAACAAATTACAAAAATTCAAAA
TTTTCGGGTTTATTACAGGGACAGCAGAGATCCAGTTTGGTTAGATCTCGAGTTTACCACTCCCTATCAG
TGATAGAGAAAAGTGAAAGTCGAGTTTACCACTCCCTATCAGTGATAGAGAAAAGTGAAAGTCGAGTTTA
CCACTCCCTATCAGTGATAGAGAAAAGTGAAAGTCGAGTTTACCACTCCCTATCAGTGATAGAGAAAAGT
GAAAGTCGAGTTTACCACTCCCTATCAGTGATAGAGAAAAGTGAAAGTCGAGTTTACCACTCCCTATCAG
TGATAGAGAAAAGTGAAAGTCGAGTTTACCACTCCCTATCAGTGATAGAGAAAAGTGAAAGTCGAGCTCG
GTACCCGGGTCGAGGTAGGCGTGTACGGTGGGAGGCCTATATAAGCAGAGCTCGTTTAGTGAACCGTCAG
ATCGCCTGGAGACGCCATCCACGCTGTTTTGACCTCCATAGAAGACACCGGGACCGATCCAGCCTCCGCG
GCCCCGAATTCACCATGGCCACCACTGGGGCCCTGGGCAACTACTACGTGGACTCGTTCCTGCTGGGCGC
CGACGCCGCGGATGAGCTGAGCGTTGGCCGCTATGCGCCGGGGACCCTGGGCCAGCCTCCCCGGCAGGCG
GCGACGCTGGCCGAGCACCCCGACTTCAGCCCGTGCAGCTTCCAGTCCAAGGCGACGGTGTTTGGCGCCT
CGTGGAACCCAGTGCACGCGGCGGGCGCCAACGCTGTACCCGCTGCGGTGTACCACCACCATCACCACCA
CCCCTACGTGCACCCCCAGGCGCCCGTGGCGGCGGCGGCGCCGGACGGCAGGTACATGCGCTCCTGGCTG
GAGCCCACGCCCGGTGCGCTCTCCTTCGCGGGCTTGCCCTCCAGCCGGCCTTATGGCATTAAACCTGAAC
CGCTGTCGGCCAGAAGGGGTGACTGTCCCACGCTTGACACTCACACTTTGTCCCTGACTGACTATGCTTG
TGGTTCTCCTCCAGTTGATAGAGAAAAACAACCCAGCGAAGGCGCCTTCTCTGAAAACAATGCTGAGAAT
GAGAGCGGCGGAGACAAGCCCCCCATCGATCCCAATAACCCAGCAGCCAACTGGCTTCATGCGCGCTCCA
CTCGGAAAAAGCGGTGCCCCTATACAAAACACCAGACCCTGGAACTGGAGAAAGAGTTTCTGTTCAACAT
GTACCTCACCAGGGACCGCAGGTACGAGGTGGCTCGACTGCTCAACCTCACCGAGAGGCAGGTCAAGATC
TGGTTCCAGAACCGCAGGATGAAAATGAAGAAAATCAACAAAGACCGAGCAAAAGACGAGGATTACAAGG
ATGACGACGATAAGTGAGAATTCGATATCAAGCTTATCGATAATCAACCTCTGGATTACAAAATTTGTGA
AAGATTGACTGGTATTCTTAACTATGTTGCTCCTTTTACGCTATGTGGATACGCTGCTTTAATGCCTTTG
TATCATGCTATTGCTTCCCGTATGGCTTTCATTTTCTCCTCCTTGTATAAATCCTGGTTGCTGTCTCTTT
ATGAGGAGTTGTGGCCCGTTGTCAGGCAACGTGGCGTGGTGTGCACTGTGTTTGCTGACGCAACCCCCAC
TGGTTGGGGCATTGCCACCACCTGTCAGCTCCTTTCCGGGACTTTCGCTTTCCCCCTCCCTATTGCCACG
GCGGAACTCATCGCCGCCTGCCTTGCCCGCTGCTGGACAGGGGCTCGGCTGTTGGGCACTGACAATTCCG
TGGTGTTGTCGGGGAAATCATCGTCCTTTCCTTGGCTGCTCGCCTGTGTTGCCACCTGGATTCTGCGCGG
GACGTCCTTCTGCTACGTCCCTTCGGCCCTCAATCCAGCGGACCTTCCTTCCCGCGGCCTGCTGCCGGCT
CTGCGGCCTCTTCCGCGTCTTCGCCTTCGCCCTCAGACGAGTCGGATCTCCCTTTGGGCCGCCTCCCCGC
ATCGATACCGTCGACCTCGAGACCTAGAAAAACATGGAGCAATCACAAGTAGCAATACAGCAGCTACCAA
TGCTGATTGTGCCTGGCTAGAAGCACAAGAGGAGGAGGAGGTGGGTTTTCCAGTCACACCTCAGGTACCT
TTAAGACCAATGACTTACAAGGCAGCTGTAGATCTTAGCCACTTTTTAAAAGAAAAGGGGGGACTGGAAG
GGCTAATTCACTCCCAACGAAGACAAGATATCCTTGATCTGTGGATCTACCACACACAAGGCTACTTCCC
TGATTGGCAGAACTACACACCAGGGCCAGGGATCAGATATCCACTGACCTTTGGATGGTGCTACAAGCTA
GTACCAGTTGAGCAAGAGAAGGTAGAAGAAGCCAATGAAGGAGAGAACACCCGCTTGTTACACCCTGTGA
GCCTGCATGGGATGGATGACCCGGAGAGAGAAGTATTAGAGTGGAGGTTTGACAGCCGCCTAGCATTTCA
TCACATGGCCCGAGAGCTGCATCCGGACTGTACTGGGTCTCTCTGGTTAGACCAGATCTGAGCCTGGGAG
CTCTCTGGCTAACTAGGGAACCCACTGCTTAAGCCTCAATAAAGCTTGCCTTGAGTGCTTCAAGTAGTGT
GTGCCCGTCTGTTGTGTGACTCTGGTAACTAGAGATCCCTCAGACCCTTTTAGTCAGTGTGGAAAATCTC
TAGCAGGGCCCGTTTAAACCCGCTGATCAGCCTCGACTGTGCCTTCTAGTTGCCAGCCATCTGTTGTTTG
CCCCTCCCCCGTGCCTTCCTTGACCCTGGAAGGTGCCACTCCCACTGTCCTTTCCTAATAAAATGAGGAA
ATTGCATCGCATTGTCTGAGTAGGTGTCATTCTATTCTGGGGGGTGGGGTGGGGCAGGACAGCAAGGGGG
AGGATTGGGAAGACAATAGCAGGCATGCTGGGGATGCGGTGGGCTCTATGGCTTCTGAGGCGGAAAGAAC
CAGCTGGGGCTCTAGGGGGTATCCCC
[124 nt withheld, positions 3247-3370]
C
[91 nt withheld, positions 3372-3462]
A
[49 nt withheld, positions 3464-3512]
CCTTTGACGTTGGAGTCCACGTTCTTT
[37 nt withheld, positions 3540-3576]
ACCCTATCTCGGTCTATTCTTTTGATTTATAAGGGATTTTGCCGATTTCGGCCTATTGGTTAAAAAATGA
GCTGATTTAACAAAAATTTAACGCGAATTAATTCTGTGGAATGTGTGTCAGTTAGGGTGTGGAAAGTCCC
CAGGCTCCCCAGCAGGCAGAAGTATGCAAAGCATGCATCTCAATTAGTCAGCAACCAGGTGTGGAAAGTC
CCCAGGCTCCCCAGCAGGCAGAAGTATGCAAAGCATGCATCTCAATTAGTCAGCAACCATAGTCCCGCCC
CTAACTCCGCCCATCCCGCCCCTAACTCCGCCCAGTTCCGCCCATTCTCCGCCCCATGGCTGACTAATTT
TTTTTATTTATGCAGAGGCCGAGGCCGCCTCTGCCTCTGAGCTATTCCAGAAGTAGTGAGGAGGCTTTTT
TGGAGGCCTAGGCTTTTGCAAAAAGCTCCCGGGAGCTTGTATATCCATTTTCGGATCTGATCAGCACGTG
TTGACAATTAATCATCGGCATAGTATATCGGCATAGTATAATACGACAAGGTGAGGAACTAAACCATGGC
CAAGTTGACCAGTGCCGTTCCGGTGCTCACCGCGCGCGACGTCGCCGGAGCGGTCGAGTTCTGGACCGAC
CGGCTCGGGTTCTCCCGGGACTTCGTGGAGGACGACTTCGCCGGTGTGGTCCGGGACGACGTGACCCTGT
TCATCAGCGCGGTCCAGGACCAGGTGGTGCCGGACAACACCCTGGCCTGGGTGTGGGTGCGCGGCCTGGA
CGAGCTGTACGCCGAGTGGTCGGAGGTCGTGTCCACGAACTTCCGGGACGCCTCCGGGCCGGGCATGACC
GAGATCGGCGAGCAGCCGTGGGGGCGGGAGTTCGCCCTGCGCGACCCGGCCGGCAACTGCGTGCACTTCG
TGGCCGAGGAGCAGGACTGACACGTGCTACGAGATTTCGATTCCACCGCCGCCTTCTATGAAAGGTTGGG
CTTCGGAATCGTTTTCCGGGACGCCGGCTGGATGATCCTCCAGCGCGGGGATCTCATGCTGGAGTTCTTC
GCCCACCCCAACTTGTTTATTGCAGCTTATAATGGTTACAAATAAAGCAATAGCATCACAAATTTCACAA
ATAAAGCATTTTTTTCACTGCATTCTAGTTGTGGTTTGTCCAAACTCATCAATGTATCTTATCATGTCTG
TATACCGTCGACCTCTAGCTAGAGCTTGGCGTAATCATGGTCATAGCTGTTTCCTGTGTGAAATTGTTAT
CCGCTCACAATTCCACACAACATACGAGCCGGAAGCATAAAGTGTAAAGCCTGGGGTGCCTAATGAGTGA
GCTAACTCACATTAATTGCGTTGCGCTCACTGCCCGCTTTCCAGTCGGGAAACCTGTCGTGCCAGCTGCA
TTAATGAATCGGCCAACGCGCGGGGAGAGGCGGTTTGCGTATTGGGCGCTCTTCCGCTTCCTCGCTCACT
GACTCGCTGCGCTCGGTCGTTCGGCTGCGGCGAGCGGTATCAGCTCACTCAAAGGCGGTAATACGGTTAT
CCACAGAATCAGGGGATAACGCAGGAAAGAACATGTGAGCAAAAGGCCAGCAAAAGGCCAGGAACCGTAA
AAAGGCCGCGTTGCTGGCGTTTTTCCATAGGCTCCGCCCCCCTGACGAGCATCACAAAAATCGACGCTCA
AGTCAGAGGTGGCGAAACCCGACAGGACTATAAAGATACCAGGCGTTTCCCCCTGGAAGCTCCCTCGTGC
GCTCTCCTGTTCCGACCCTGCCGCTTACCGGATACCTGTCCGCCTTTCTCCCTTCGGGAAGCGTGGCGCT
TTCTCATAGCTCACGCTGTAGGTATCTCAGTTCGGTGTAGGTCGTTCGCTCCAAGCTGGGCTGTGTGCAC
GAACCCCCCGTTCAGCCCGACCGCTGCGCCTTATCCGGTAACTATCGTCTTGAGTCCAACCCGGTAAGAC
ACGACTTATCGCCACTGGCAGCAGCCACTGGTAACAGGATTAGCAGAGCGAGGTATGTAGGCGGTGCTAC
AGAGTTCTTGAAGTGGTGGCCTAACTACGGCTACACTAGAAGAACAGTATTTGGTATCTGCGCTCTGCTG
AAGCCAGTTACCTTCGGAAAAAGAGTTGGTAGCTCTTGATCCGGCAAACAAACCACCGCTGGTAGCGGTG
GTTTTTTTGTTTGCAAGCAGCAGATTACGCGCAGAAAAAAAGGATCTCAAGAAGATCCTTTGATCTTTTC
TACGGGGTCTGACGCTCAGTGGAACGAAAACTCACGTTAAGGGATTTTGGTCATGAGATTATCAAAAAGG
ATCTTCACCTAGATCCTTTTAAATTAAAAATGAAGTTTTAAATCAATCTAAAGTATATATGAGTAAACTT
GGTCTGACAGTTACCAATGCTTAATCAGTGAGGCACCTATCTCAGCGATCTGTCTATTTCGTTCATCCAT
AGTTGCCTGACTCCCCGTCGTGTAGATAACTACGATACGGGAGGGCTTACCATCTGGCCCCAGTGCTGCA
ATGATACCGCGAGACCCACGCTCACCGGCTCCAGATTTATCAGCAATAAACCAGCCAGCCGGAAGGGCCG
AGCGCAGAAGTGGTCCTGCAACTTTATCCGCCTCCATCCAGTCTATTAATTGTTGCCGGGAAGCTAGAGT
AAGTAGTTCGCCAGTTAATAGTTTGCGCAACGTTGTTGCCATTGCTACAGGCATCGTGGTGTCACGCTCG
TCGTTTGGTATGGCTTCATTCAGCTCCGGTTCCCAACGATCAAGGCGAGTTACATGATCCCCCATGTTGT
GCAAAAAAGCGGTTAGCTCCTTCGGTCCTCCGATCGTTGTCAGAAGTAAGTTGGCCGCAGTGTTATCACT
CATGGTTATGGCAGCACTGCATAATTCTCTTACTGTCATGCCATCCGTAAGATGCTTTTCTGTGACTGGT
GAGTACTCAACCAAGTCATTCTGAGAATAGTGTATGCGGCGACCGAGTTGCTCTTGCCCGGCGTCAATAC
GGGATAATACCGCGCCACATAGCAGAACTTTAAAAGTGCTCATCATTGGAAAACGTTCTTCGGGGCGAAA
ACTCTCAAGGATCTTACCGCTGTTGAGATCCAGTTCGATGTAACCCACTCGTGCACCCAACTGATCTTCA
GCATCTTTTACTTTCACCAGCGTTTCTGGGTGAGCAAAAACAGGAAGGCAAAATGCCGCAAAAAAGGGAA
TAAGGGCGACACGGAAATGTTGAATACTCATACTCTTCCTTTTTCAATATTATTGAAGCATTTATCAGGG
TTATTGTCTCATGAGCGGATACATATTTGAATGTATTTAGAAAAATAAACAAATAGGGGTTCCGCGCACA
TTTCCCCGAAAAGTGCCACCTGACGTCGACGGATCGGGAGATCTCCCGATCCCCTATGGTGCACTCTCAG
TACAATCTGCTCTGATGCCGCATAGTTAAGCCAGTATCTGCTCCCTGCTTGTGTGTTGGAGGTCGCTGAG
TAGTGCGCGAGCAAAATTTAAGCTACAACAAGGCAAGGCTTGACCGACAATTGCATGAAGAATCTGCTTA
GGGTTAGGCGTTTTGCGCTGCTTCGCGATGTACGGGCCAGATATACGCGTTGACATTGATTATTGACTAG
TTATTAATAGTAATCAATTACGGGGTCATTAGTTCATAGCCCATATATGGAGTTCCGCGTTACATAACTT
ACGGTAAATGGCCCGCCTGGCTGACCGCCCAACGACCCCCGCCCATTGACGTCAATAATGACGTATGTTC
CCATAGTAACGCCAATAGGGACTTTCCATTGACGTCAATGGGTGGAGTATTTACGGTAAACTGCCCACTT
GGCAGTACATCAAGTGTATCATATGCCAAGTACGCCCCCTATTGACGTCAATGACGGTAAATGGCCCGCC
TGGCATTATGCCCAGTACATGACCTTATGGGACTTTCCTACTTGGCAGTACATCTACGTATTAGTCATCG
CTATTACCATGGTGATGCGGTTTTGGCAGTACATCAATGGGCGTGGATAGCGGTTTGACTCACGGGGATT
TCCAAGTCTCCACCCCATTGACGTCAATGGGAGTTTGTTTTGGCACCAAAATCAACGGGACTTTCCAAAA
TGTCGTAACAACTCCGCCCCATTGACGCAAATGGGCGGTAGGCGTGTACGGTGGGAGGTCTATATAAGCA
GCGCGTTTTGCCTGTACTGGGTCTCTCTGGTTAGACCAGATCTGAGCCTGGGAGCTCTCTGGCTAACTAG
GGAACCCACTGCTTAAGCCTCAATAAAGCTTGCCTTGAGTGCTTCAAGTAGTGTGTGCCCGTCTGTTGTG
TGACTCTGGTAACTAGAGATCCCTCAGACCCTTTTAGTCAGTGTGGAAAATCTCTAGCAGTGGCGCCCGA
ACAGGGACTTGAAAGCGAAAGGGAAACCAGAGGAGCTCTCTCGACGCAGGACTCGGCTTGCTGAAGCGCG
CACGGCAAGAGGCGAGGGGCGGCGACTGGTGAGTACGCCAAAAATTTTGACTAGCGGAGGCTAGAAGGAG
AGAGATGGGTGCGAGAGCGTCAGTATTAAGCGGGGGAGAATTAGATCGCGATGGGAAAAAATTCGGTTAA
GGCCAGGGGGAAAGAAAAAATATAAATTAAAACATATAGTATGGGCAAGCAGGGAGCTAGAACGATTCGC
AGTTAATCCTGGCCTGTTAGAAACATCAGAAGGCTGTAGACAAATACTGGGACAGCTACAACCATCCCTT
CAGACAGGATCAGAAGAACTTAGATCATTATATAATACAGTAGCAACCCTCTATTGTGTGCATCAAAGGA
TAGAGATAAAAGACACCAAGGAAGCTTTAGACAAGATAGAGGAAGAGCAAAACAAAAGTAAGACCACCGC
ACAGCAAGCGGCCGCTGATCTTCAGACCTGGAGGAGGAGATATGAGGGACAATTGGAGAAGTGAATTATA
TAAATATAAAGTAGTAAAAATTGAACCATTAGGAGTAGCACCCACCAAGGCAAAGAGAAGAGTGGTGCAG
AGAGAAAAAAGAGCAGTGGGAATAGGAGCTTTGTTCCTTGGGTTCTTGGGAGCAGCAGGAAGCACTATGG
GCGCAGCGTCAATGACGCTGACGGTACAGGCCAGACAATTATTGTCTGGTATAGTGCAGCAGCAGAACAA
TTTGCTGAGGGCTATTGAGGCGCAACAGCATCTGTTGCAACTCACAGTCTGGGGCATCAAGCAGCTCCAG
GCAAGAATCCTGGCTGTGGAAAGATACCTAAAGGATCAACAGCTCCTGGGGATTTGGGGTTGCTCTGGAA
AACTCATTTGCACCACTGCTGTGCCTTGGAATGCTAGTTGGAGTAATAAATCTCTGGAACAGATTTGGAA
TCACACGACCTGGATGGAGTGGGACAGAGAAATTAACAATTACACAAGCTTAATACACTCCTTAATTGAA
GAATCGCAAAACCAGCAAGAAAAGAATGAACAAGAATTATTGGAATTAGATAAATGGGCAAGTTTGTGGA
ATTGGTTTAACATAACAAATTGGCTGTGGTATATAAAATTATTCATAATGATAGTAGGAGGCTTGGTAGG
TTTAAGAATAGTTTTTGCTGTACTTTCTATAGTGAATAGAGTTAGGCAGGGATATTC
Features (pLannotate 1.2.2; 33 found; start..end, strand, type, name):
     17..117     +  CDS            Rev (fragment): human immunodeficiency virus 1 (HIV-1) Rev protein; rev; enhances nuclear export of unspliced and incompletely spliced viral mRNAs
    167..284     +  misc_feature   cPPT/CTS: central polypurine tract and central termination sequence of HIV-1
    341..611     +  protein_bind   tetracycline response element: contains seven copies of the tetracycline operator tetO tetracycline repressor TetR
    622..639     +  misc_feature   MCS (fragment): pUC18/19 multiple cloning site
    644..682     +  promoter       minimal CMV promoter: human cytomegalovirus (CMV) immediate early promoter
    785..1600    +  CDS            HOXA9: HXA9_HUMAN - Also known as HOX1G. Experimental evidence at protein level: Swiss-Prot protein existence level 1. Sequence-specific transcription factor which is part of a developmental regulatory system that provides cells with specific positional identities on the anterior-posterior axis. Required for induction of E-selectin and VCAM-1, on the endothelial cells surface at sites of inflammation. From Homo sapiens (Human).
   1601..1629    +  CDS            3xFLAG (fragment): three tandem FLAG® epitope tags
   1628..1652    +  misc_feature   MCS (fragment): pBluescript multiple cloning site
   1652..2240    +  misc_feature   WPRE: woodchuck hepatitis virus posttranscriptional regulatory element
   2177..2758    +  CDS            nef (fragment): NEF_HV1H2 - Experimental evidence at protein level: Swiss-Prot protein existence level 1. Extracellular Nef protein targets CD4(+) T-lymphocytes for apoptosis by interacting with CXCR4 surface receptors. From Human immunodeficiency virus type 1 group M subtype B (isolate HXB2) (HIV-1).
   2765..2945    +  LTR            5' LTR (truncated): truncated 5' long terminal repeat (LTR) from HIV-1
   2977..3201    +  polyA_signal   bGH poly(A) signal: bovine growth hormone polyadenylation signal
   3205..3226    +  promoter       SV40 promoter (fragment): SV40 enhancer and early promoter
   3247..3675    +  rep_origin     f1 ori (sequence partly withheld): f1 bacteriophage origin of replication; arrow indicates direction of (+) strand synthesis
   3689..4018    +  promoter       SV40 promoter: SV40 enhancer and early promoter
   4066..4113    +  promoter       EM7 promoter: synthetic bacterial promoter&nbsp
   4132..4506    +  CDS            BleoR: antibiotic-binding protein; Sh ble from Streptoalloteichus hindustanus; confers resistance to bleomycin, phleomycin, and Zeocin™
   4516..4641    +  CDS            ble (fragment): BLE_KLEPN - Experimental evidence at protein level: Swiss-Prot protein existence level 1. Binding protein with a strong affinity to the bleomycin family of antibiotics. Binds to CL990; an antimitotic-antibiotic compound. From Klebsiella pneumoniae.
   4636..4757    +  polyA_signal   SV40 poly(A) signal: SV40 polyadenylation signal
   4830..4846    -  protein_bind   lac operator: The lac repressor binds to the lac operator to inhibit transcription in E. coli. This inhibition can be relieved by adding lactose or isopropyl-β-D-thiogalactopyranoside (IPTG). lac repressor encoded by lacI
   4854..4884    -  promoter       lac promoter: promoter for the E. coli lac operon
   4899..4920    -  protein_bind   CAP binding site: CAP binding activates transcription in the presence of cAMP. E. coli catabolite activator protein
   4933..5025    -  CDS            lacI (fragment): lac repressor; lacI; The lac repressor binds to the lac operator to inhibit transcription in E. coli. This inhibition can be relieved by adding lactose or isopropyl-β-D-thiogalactopyranoside (IPTG).
   5208..5796    -  rep_origin     ori: high-copy-number ColE1/pMB1/pBR322/pUC origin of replication
   5967..6827    -  CDS            AmpR: β-lactamase; bla; confers resistance to ampicillin, carbenicillin, and related antibiotics
   6828..6932    -  promoter       AmpR promoter: bla
   6991..7043    -  misc_feature   bom (fragment): basis of mobility region from pBR322
   7198..7577    +  enhancer       CMV enhancer: human cytomegalovirus immediate early enhancer
   7578..7777    +  promoter       CMV promoter: human cytomegalovirus (CMV) immediate early promoter
   7795..7975    +  LTR            5' LTR (truncated): truncated 5' long terminal repeat (LTR) from HIV-1
   8022..8147    +  misc_feature   HIV-1 Ψ: packaging signal of human immunodeficiency virus type 1
   8131..8494    +  CDS            HIV-1 gag (fragment): gag protein from human immunodeficiency virus 1; gag
   8640..8873    +  misc_feature   RRE: The Rev response element (RRE) of HIV-1 allows for Rev-dependent mRNA export from the nucleus to the cytoplasm.
