[The description below was written by a language model from this plasmid's Addgene catalogue record and pLannotate feature annotations shown in this document.]
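Description:
pFUW-tetO-HOXA9 is a 9.2 kb HIV-1-based lentiviral transfer plasmid built on the pFUW-tetO backbone for doxycycline-inducible expression of human HOXA9 in mammalian cells. It is maintained in E. coli through a high-copy ColE1/pUC-type origin and selected with ampicillin (AmpR under its bla promoter); an f1 origin is also present. The backbone outside the viral region carries an SV40 promoter/EM7 promoter–BleoR cassette with an SV40 poly(A) signal, which could confer bleomycin-family (Zeocin) resistance, although the catalogue lists only ampicillin selection.

The viral genome is transcribed from a CMV enhancer/promoter fused to a truncated 5' LTR, followed by the Ψ packaging signal, a gag fragment, the Rev response element and the cPPT/CTS, elements that support RNA packaging, Rev-dependent nuclear export and efficient transduction. The 3' end is annotated as a second truncated LTR followed by a bGH poly(A) signal. The plasmid encodes no functional viral proteins, so packaging functions must be supplied separately to produce virus. The payload sits between the cPPT and a WPRE, which enhances transcript expression: a tetracycline response element with seven tetO copies joined to a minimal CMV promoter (TRE-mCMV) drives the roughly 0.8 kb HOXA9 coding sequence, cloned via EcoRI sites. A short fragment matching 3xFLAG is annotated directly after the coding sequence, but the record does not describe a tag, so its significance is unclear. Induction requires a tetracycline-controlled transactivator, which this plasmid does not encode and must be provided from another construct. HOXA9 is a sequence-specific homeobox transcription factor, and the associated publication concerns direct reprogramming of fibroblasts into antigen-presenting dendritic cells, consistent with use in transcription-factor-based cell fate studies.
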