Addgene plasmid #139827: pFUW-tetO-HOXA9
Purpose: doxycycline-inducible expression of Human HOXA9 in mammalian cells
Depositing lab: Filipe Pereira. Depositing organization: Lund University. Publication: Direct reprogramming of fibroblasts into antigen-presenting dendritic cells. Rosa FF, Pires CF, Kurochkin I, Ferreira AG, Gomes AM, Palma LG, Shaiv K, Solanas L, Azenha C, Papatsenko D, Schulz O, Reis e Sousa C, Pereira CF. Sci Immunol. 2018 Dec 7;3(30). pii: 3/30/eaau4292. doi: 10.1126/sciimmunol.aau4292. PubMed 30530727.
Backbone
  Vector backbone: pFUW-tetO
  Vector type: Mammalian Expression, Lentiviral
Growth in bacteria
  Bacterial resistance: Ampicillin, 100 μg/mL
  Growth temperature: 37°C
  Growth strain: NEB Stable
  Copy number: High Copy
Gene/Insert
  Gene/Insert name: HOXA9
  Species: H. sapiens (human)
  Insert size (bp): 819
  GenBank ID: NM_152739.3
  Entrez Gene: HOXA9 (a.k.a. ABD-B, HOX1, HOX1.7, HOX1G)
  Promoter: TRE-mCMV
  Cloning method: Restriction Enzyme; 5′ cloning site EcoRI (unknown if destroyed); 3′ cloning site EcoRI (unknown if destroyed)
  Sequencing primers: 5′ TCCACGCTGTTTTGACCTCC
Terms and licenses: Academic/Nonprofit Terms; Industry Terms: Not Available to Industry
How to cite: pFUW-tetO-HOXA9 was a gift from Filipe Pereira (Addgene plasmid # 139827 ; http://n2t.net/addgene:139827 ; RRID:Addgene_139827)
